Addgene plasmid #78019: PXK gRNA (BRDN0001487114)
Purpose: 3rd generation lentiviral gRNA plasmid targeting human PXK
Depositing lab: John Doench & David Root. Depositing organization: Broad Institute. Publication: Optimized sgRNA design to maximize activity and minimize off-target effects of CRISPR-Cas9. Doench JG, Fusi N, Sullender M, Hegde M, Vaimberg EW, Donovan KF, Smith I, Tothova Z, Wilen C, Orchard R, Virgin HW, Listgarten J, Root DE. Nat Biotechnol. 2016 Jan 18. doi: 10.1038/nbt.3437. PubMed 26780180.
Backbone
  Vector backbone: lentiGuide-Puro
  Backbone manufacturer: Zhang Lab (Addgene plasmid # 52963)
  Vector type: Mammalian Expression, Lentiviral, CRISPR
  Selectable markers: Puromycin
Growth in bacteria
  Bacterial resistance: Ampicillin, 100 μg/mL
  Growth temperature: 37°C
  Growth strain: DH5alpha
  Copy number: High Copy
Gene/Insert
  Gene/Insert name: PXK (alt names: PXK; NM_001289095.1)
  gRNA/shRNA sequence: TCTTCCGATCAGAACCAAAG
  Species: H. sapiens (human)
  Entrez Gene: PXK (a.k.a. MONAKA, SLOB)
  Promoter: hU6
  Cloning method: Unknown
  Sequencing primers: 5′ U6-F; 3′ pS2-R
Terms and licenses: Academic/Nonprofit Terms; Industry Terms: Not Available to Industry
Depositor comments: The gRNA was designed to target the following Genbank reference sequence(s): NM_001289095.1,NM_001289096.1,NM_001289098.1,NM_001289099.1,NM_001289100.1,NM_001289101.1,NM_017771.4. Note that this plasmid does NOT contain Cas9. It should be used in conjunction with lentiCas9-Blast (Addgene #52962) or otherwise with cell lines already expressing Cas9. Browse the full kinome gRNA library at http://www.addgene.org/pooled-library/broadgpp-human-kinome/ or visit http://www.broadinstitute.org/rnai/public/ for detailed protocols and information.
How to cite: PXK gRNA (BRDN0001487114) was a gift from John Doench & David Root (Addgene plasmid # 78019 ; http://n2t.net/addgene:78019 ; RRID:Addgene_78019)
