[The description below was written by a language model from this plasmid's Addgene catalogue record and pLannotate feature annotations shown in this document.]
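Description:
PXK gRNA (BRDN0001487114) is a third-generation lentiviral guide RNA plasmid built on the lentiGuide-Puro backbone and designed to direct Streptococcus pyogenes Cas9 to the human PXK gene (also known as MONAKA or SLOB). According to the depositor comments, the guide was designed against several PXK transcript variants, and the plasmid belongs to a human kinome gRNA collection. In bacteria the 8.3 kb plasmid is maintained at high copy through a ColE1/pUC-type origin and selected with ampicillin via the β-lactamase gene. An f1 origin, an SV40 origin and lac/T7/T3 remnants from the cloning backbone are also annotated.

The viral genome is transcribed from a Rous sarcoma virus promoter fused to a truncated HIV-1 5' LTR, which makes packaging Tat-independent. It carries the Ψ packaging signal with a gag fragment, the Rev response element for nuclear export of the full-length RNA, a central polypurine tract, and a self-inactivating ΔU3 3' LTR followed by an SV40 polyadenylation signal.

Two expression units lie between the LTRs. A human U6 RNA polymerase III promoter drives the PXK-targeting spacer joined to the gRNA scaffold. An EF-1α core promoter with its intron A drives puromycin N-acetyltransferase, so transduced mammalian cells can be selected with puromycin, and a WPRE downstream enhances transcript expression.

The plasmid does not encode Cas9. It is meant to be used with a separate Cas9 lentiviral vector or in cells that already express Cas9, typically for knockout of PXK.
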