Features (pLannotate 1.2.2; 29 found; start..end, strand, type, name):
     14..80      +  CDS            small t antigen (fragment): SV40 (simian virus 40) small t antigen
    106..317     +  promoter       EF-1α core promoter: core promoter for human elongation factor EF-1α
    318..1256    +  intron         EF-1α intron A: intron upstream of the start codon of human EF-1α
   1278..1877    +  CDS            PuroR (fragment): puromycin N-acetyltransferase; pac from Streptomyces; confers resistance to puromycin
   1893..2481    +  misc_feature   WPRE: woodchuck hepatitis virus posttranscriptional regulatory element
   2532..2551    +  misc_feature   cPPT/CTS (fragment): central polypurine tract and central termination sequence of HIV-1
   2553..2786    +  LTR            3' LTR (ΔU3): self-inactivating 3' long terminal repeat (LTR) from HIV-1
   2864..2985    +  polyA_signal   SV40 poly(A) signal: SV40 polyadenylation signal
   3025..3160    +  rep_origin     SV40 ori: SV40 origin of replication
   3181..3199    -  promoter       T7 promoter: promoter for bacteriophage T7 RNA polymerase
   3207..3362    +  CDS            lacZα (fragment): LacZα fragment of β-galactosidase; lacZ fragment
   3367..3795    +  rep_origin     f1 ori (sequence partly withheld): f1 bacteriophage origin of replication; arrow indicates direction of (+) strand synthesis
   3848..3952    +  promoter       AmpR promoter: bla
   3953..4813    +  CDS            AmpR: β-lactamase; bla; confers resistance to ampicillin, carbenicillin, and related antibiotics
   4984..5572    +  rep_origin     ori: high-copy-number ColE1/pMB1/pBR322/pUC origin of replication
   5755..5847    +  CDS            lacI (fragment): lac repressor; lacI; The lac repressor binds to the lac operator to inhibit transcription in E. coli. This inhibition can be relieved by adding lactose or isopropyl-β-D-thiogalactopyranoside (IPTG).
   5860..5881    +  protein_bind   CAP binding site: CAP binding activates transcription in the presence of cAMP. E. coli catabolite activator protein
   5896..5926    +  promoter       lac promoter: promoter for the E. coli lac operon
   5934..5950    +  protein_bind   lac operator: The lac repressor binds to the lac operator to inhibit transcription in E. coli. This inhibition can be relieved by adding lactose or isopropyl-β-D-thiogalactopyranoside (IPTG). lac repressor encoded by lacI
   5995..6013    +  promoter       T3 promoter: promoter for bacteriophage T3 RNA polymerase
   6041..6267    +  promoter       RSV promoter: Rous sarcoma virus enhancer/promoter
   6268..6448    +  LTR            5' LTR (truncated): truncated 5' long terminal repeat (LTR) from HIV-1
   6495..6620    +  misc_feature   HIV-1 Ψ: packaging signal of human immunodeficiency virus type 1
   6604..6967    +  CDS            HIV-1 gag (fragment): gag protein from human immunodeficiency virus 1; gag
   7113..7346    +  misc_feature   RRE: The Rev response element (RRE) of HIV-1 allows for Rev-dependent mRNA export from the nucleus to the cytoplasm.
   7723..7749    +  CDS            Rev (fragment): human immunodeficiency virus 1 (HIV-1) Rev protein; rev; enhances nuclear export of unspliced and incompletely spliced viral mRNAs
   7753..7993    +  promoter       U6 promoter: RNA polymerase III promoter for human U6 snRNA
   8023..8098    +  misc_RNA       gRNA scaffold: guide RNA scaffold for the Streptococcus pyogenes CRISPR/Cas9 system
   8154..8271    +  misc_feature   cPPT/CTS: central polypurine tract and central termination sequence of HIV-1
>Addgene plasmid #78019 | PXK gRNA (BRDN0001487114) | addgene full sequence | sequence record 188844 | Addgene Assembled Sequence
CCCGGGTGCAAAGATGGATAAAGTTTTAAACAGAGAGGAATCTTTGCAGCTAATGGACCTTCTAGGTCTT
GAAAGGAGTGGGAATTGGCTCCGGTGCCCGTCAGTGGGCAGAGCGCACATCGCCCACAGTCCCCGAGAAG
TTGGGGGGAGGGGTCGGCAATTGATCCGGTGCCTAGAGAAGGTGGCGCGGGGTAAACTGGGAAAGTGATG
TCGTGTACTGGCTCCGCCTTTTTCCCGAGGGTGGGGGAGAACCGTATATAAGTGCAGTAGTCGCCGTGAA
CGTTCTTTTTCGCAACGGGTTTGCCGCCAGAACACAGGTAAGTGCCGTGTGTGGTTCCCGCGGGCCTGGC
CTCTTTACGGGTTATGGCCCTTGCGTGCCTTGAATTACTTCCACCTGGCTGCAGTACGTGATTCTTGATC
CCGAGCTTCGGGTTGGAAGTGGGTGGGAGAGTTCGAGGCCTTGCGCTTAAGGAGCCCCTTCGCCTCGTGC
TTGAGTTGAGGCCTGGCCTGGGCGCTGGGGCCGCCGCGTGCGAATCTGGTGGCACCTTCGCGCCTGTCTC
GCTGCTTTCGATAAGTCTCTAGCCATTTAAAATTTTTGATGACCTGCTGCGACGCTTTTTTTCTGGCAAG
ATAGTCTTGTAAATGCGGGCCAAGATCTGCACACTGGTATTTCGGTTTTTGGGGCCGCGGGCGGCGACGG
GGCCCGTGCGTCCCAGCGCACATGTTCGGCGAGGCGGGGCCTGCGAGCGCGGCCACCGAGAATCGGACGG
GGGTAGTCTCAAGCTGGCCGGCCTGCTCTGGTGCCTGGCCTCGCGCCGCCGTGTATCGCCCCGCCCTGGG
CGGCAAGGCTGGCCCGGTCGGCACCAGTTGCGTGAGCGGAAAGATGGCCGCTTCCCGGCCCTGCTGCAGG
GAGCTCAAAATGGAGGACGCGGCGCTCGGGAGAGCGGGCGGGTGAGTCACCCACACAAAGGAAAAGGGCC
TTTCCGTCCTCAGCCGTCGCTTCATGTGACTCCACGGAGTACCGGGCGCCGTCCAGGCACCTCGATTAGT
TCTCGAGCTTTTGGAGTACGTCGTCTTTAGGTTGGGGGGAGGGGTTTTATGCGATGGAGTTTCCCCACAC
TGAGTGGGTGGAGACTGAAGTTAGGCCAGCTTGGCACTTGATGTAATTCTCCTTGGAATTTGCCCTTTTT
GAGTTTGGATCTTGGTTCATTCTCAAGCCTCAGACAGTGGTTCAAAGTTTTTTTCTTCCATTTCAGGTGT
CGTGACGTACGGCCACCATGACCGAGTACAAGCCCACGGTGCGCCTCGCCACCCGCGACGACGTCCCCAG
GGCCGTACGCACCCTCGCCGCCGCGTTCGCCGACTACCCCGCCACGCGCCACACCGTCGATCCGGACCGC
CACATCGAGCGGGTCACCGAGCTGCAAGAACTCTTCCTCACGCGCGTCGGGCTCGACATCGGCAAGGTGT
GGGTCGCGGACGACGGCGCCGCCGTGGCGGTCTGGACCACGCCGGAGAGCGTCGAAGCGGGGGCGGTGTT
CGCCGAGATCGGCCCGCGCATGGCCGAGTTGAGCGGTTCCCGGCTGGCCGCGCAGCAACAGATGGAAGGC
CTCCTGGCGCCGCACCGGCCCAAGGAGCCCGCGTGGTTCCTGGCCACCGTCGGAGTCTCGCCCGACCACC
AGGGCAAGGGTCTGGGCAGCGCCGTCGTGCTCCCCGGAGTGGAGGCGGCCGAGCGCGCCGGGGTGCCCGC
CTTCCTGGAGACCTCCGCGCCCCGCAACCTCCCCTTCTACGAGCGGCTCGGCTTCACCGTCACCGCCGAC
GTCGAGGTGCCCGAAGGACCGCGCACCTGGTGCATGACCCGCAAGCCCGGTGCCTGAACGCGTTAAGTCG
ACAATCAACCTCTGGATTACAAAATTTGTGAAAGATTGACTGGTATTCTTAACTATGTTGCTCCTTTTAC
GCTATGTGGATACGCTGCTTTAATGCCTTTGTATCATGCTATTGCTTCCCGTATGGCTTTCATTTTCTCC
TCCTTGTATAAATCCTGGTTGCTGTCTCTTTATGAGGAGTTGTGGCCCGTTGTCAGGCAACGTGGCGTGG
TGTGCACTGTGTTTGCTGACGCAACCCCCACTGGTTGGGGCATTGCCACCACCTGTCAGCTCCTTTCCGG
GACTTTCGCTTTCCCCCTCCCTATTGCCACGGCGGAACTCATCGCCGCCTGCCTTGCCCGCTGCTGGACA
GGGGCTCGGCTGTTGGGCACTGACAATTCCGTGGTGTTGTCGGGGAAATCATCGTCCTTTCCTTGGCTGC
TCGCCTGTGTTGCCACCTGGATTCTGCGCGGGACGTCCTTCTGCTACGTCCCTTCGGCCCTCAATCCAGC
GGACCTTCCTTCCCGCGGCCTGCTGCCGGCTCTGCGGCCTCTTCCGCGTCTTCGCCTTCGCCCTCAGACG
AGTCGGATCTCCCTTTGGGCCGCCTCCCCGCGTCGACTTTAAGACCAATGACTTACAAGGCAGCTGTAGA
TCTTAGCCACTTTTTAAAAGAAAAGGGGGGACTGGAAGGGCTAATTCACTCCCAACGAAGACAAGATCTG
CTTTTTGCTTGTACTGGGTCTCTCTGGTTAGACCAGATCTGAGCCTGGGAGCTCTCTGGCTAACTAGGGA
ACCCACTGCTTAAGCCTCAATAAAGCTTGCCTTGAGTGCTTCAAGTAGTGTGTGCCCGTCTGTTGTGTGA
CTCTGGTAACTAGAGATCCCTCAGACCCTTTTAGTCAGTGTGGAAAATCTCTAGCAGTACGTATAGTAGT
TCATGTCATCTTATTATTCAGTATTTATAACTTGCAAAGAAATGAATATCAGAGAGTGAGAGGAACTTGT
TTATTGCAGCTTATAATGGTTACAAATAAAGCAATAGCATCACAAATTTCACAAATAAAGCATTTTTTTC
ACTGCATTCTAGTTGTGGTTTGTCCAAACTCATCAATGTATCTTATCATGTCTGGCTCTAGCTATCCCGC
CCCTAACTCCGCCCATCCCGCCCCTAACTCCGCCCAGTTCCGCCCATTCTCCGCCCCATGGCTGACTAAT
TTTTTTTATTTATGCAGAGGCCGAGGCCGCCTCGGCCTCTGAGCTATTCCAGAAGTAGTGAGGAGGCTTT
TTTGGAGGCCTAGGGACGTACCCAATTCGCCCTATAGTGAGTCGTATTACGCGCGCTCACTGGCCGTCGT
TTTACAACGTCGTGACTGGGAAAACCCTGGCGTTACCCAACTTAATCGCCTTGCAGCACATCCCCCTTTC
GCCAGCTGGCGTAATAGCGAAGAGGCCCGCACCGATCGCCCTTCCCAACAGTTGCGCAGCCTGAATGGCG
AATGGG
[124 nt withheld, positions 3367-3490]
C
[91 nt withheld, positions 3492-3582]
A
[49 nt withheld, positions 3584-3632]
CCTTTGACGTTGGAGTCCACGTTCTTT
[37 nt withheld, positions 3660-3696]
ACCCTATCTCGGTCTATTCTTTTGATTTATAAGGGATTTTGCCGATTTCGGCCTATTGGTTAAAAAATGA
GCTGATTTAACAAAAATTTAACGCGAATTTTAACAAAATATTAACGCTTACAATTTAGGTGGCACTTTTC
GGGGAAATGTGCGCGGAACCCCTATTTGTTTATTTTTCTAAATACATTCAAATATGTATCCGCTCATGAG
ACAATAACCCTGATAAATGCTTCAATAATATTGAAAAAGGAAGAGTATGAGTATTCAACATTTCCGTGTC
GCCCTTATTCCCTTTTTTGCGGCATTTTGCCTTCCTGTTTTTGCTCACCCAGAAACGCTGGTGAAAGTAA
AAGATGCTGAAGATCAGTTGGGTGCACGAGTGGGTTACATCGAACTGGATCTCAACAGCGGTAAGATCCT
TGAGAGTTTTCGCCCCGAAGAACGTTTTCCAATGATGAGCACTTTTAAAGTTCTGCTATGTGGCGCGGTA
TTATCCCGTATTGACGCCGGGCAAGAGCAACTCGGTCGCCGCATACACTATTCTCAGAATGACTTGGTTG
AGTACTCACCAGTCACAGAAAAGCATCTTACGGATGGCATGACAGTAAGAGAATTATGCAGTGCTGCCAT
AACCATGAGTGATAACACTGCGGCCAACTTACTTCTGACAACGATCGGAGGACCGAAGGAGCTAACCGCT
TTTTTGCACAACATGGGGGATCATGTAACTCGCCTTGATCGTTGGGAACCGGAGCTGAATGAAGCCATAC
CAAACGACGAGCGTGACACCACGATGCCTGTAGCAATGGCAACAACGTTGCGCAAACTATTAACTGGCGA
ACTACTTACTCTAGCTTCCCGGCAACAATTAATAGACTGGATGGAGGCGGATAAAGTTGCAGGACCACTT
CTGCGCTCGGCCCTTCCGGCTGGCTGGTTTATTGCTGATAAATCTGGAGCCGGTGAGCGTGGGTCTCGCG
GTATCATTGCAGCACTGGGGCCAGATGGTAAGCCCTCCCGTATCGTAGTTATCTACACGACGGGGAGTCA
GGCAACTATGGATGAACGAAATAGACAGATCGCTGAGATAGGTGCCTCACTGATTAAGCATTGGTAACTG
TCAGACCAAGTTTACTCATATATACTTTAGATTGATTTAAAACTTCATTTTTAATTTAAAAGGATCTAGG
TGAAGATCCTTTTTGATAATCTCATGACCAAAATCCCTTAACGTGAGTTTTCGTTCCACTGAGCGTCAGA
CCCCGTAGAAAAGATCAAAGGATCTTCTTGAGATCCTTTTTTTCTGCGCGTAATCTGCTGCTTGCAAACA
AAAAAACCACCGCTACCAGCGGTGGTTTGTTTGCCGGATCAAGAGCTACCAACTCTTTTTCCGAAGGTAA
CTGGCTTCAGCAGAGCGCAGATACCAAATACTGTTCTTCTAGTGTAGCCGTAGTTAGGCCACCACTTCAA
GAACTCTGTAGCACCGCCTACATACCTCGCTCTGCTAATCCTGTTACCAGTGGCTGCTGCCAGTGGCGAT
AAGTCGTGTCTTACCGGGTTGGACTCAAGACGATAGTTACCGGATAAGGCGCAGCGGTCGGGCTGAACGG
GGGGTTCGTGCACACAGCCCAGCTTGGAGCGAACGACCTACACCGAACTGAGATACCTACAGCGTGAGCT
ATGAGAAAGCGCCACGCTTCCCGAAGGGAGAAAGGCGGACAGGTATCCGGTAAGCGGCAGGGTCGGAACA
GGAGAGCGCACGAGGGAGCTTCCAGGGGGAAACGCCTGGTATCTTTATAGTCCTGTCGGGTTTCGCCACC
TCTGACTTGAGCGTCGATTTTTGTGATGCTCGTCAGGGGGGCGGAGCCTATGGAAAAACGCCAGCAACGC
GGCCTTTTTACGGTTCCTGGCCTTTTGCTGGCCTTTTGCTCACATGTTCTTTCCTGCGTTATCCCCTGAT
TCTGTGGATAACCGTATTACCGCCTTTGAGTGAGCTGATACCGCTCGCCGCAGCCGAACGACCGAGCGCA
GCGAGTCAGTGAGCGAGGAAGCGGAAGAGCGCCCAATACGCAAACCGCCTCTCCCCGCGCGTTGGCCGAT
TCATTAATGCAGCTGGCACGACAGGTTTCCCGACTGGAAAGCGGGCAGTGAGCGCAACGCAATTAATGTG
AGTTAGCTCACTCATTAGGCACCCCAGGCTTTACACTTTATGCTTCCGGCTCGTATGTTGTGTGGAATTG
TGAGCGGATAACAATTTCACACAGGAAACAGCTATGACCATGATTACGCCAAGCGCGCAATTAACCCTCA
CTAAAGGGAACAAAAGCTGGAGCTGCAAGCTTAATGTAGTCTTATGCAATACTCTTGTAGTCTTGCAACA
TGGTAACGATGAGTTAGCAACATGCCTTACAAGGAGAGAAAAAGCACCGTGCATGCCGATTGGTGGAAGT
AAGGTGGTACGATCGTGCCTTATTAGGAAGGCAACAGACGGGTCTGACATGGATTGGACGAACCACTGAA
TTGCCGCATTGCAGAGATATTGTATTTAAGTGCCTAGCTCGATACATAAACGGGTCTCTCTGGTTAGACC
AGATCTGAGCCTGGGAGCTCTCTGGCTAACTAGGGAACCCACTGCTTAAGCCTCAATAAAGCTTGCCTTG
AGTGCTTCAAGTAGTGTGTGCCCGTCTGTTGTGTGACTCTGGTAACTAGAGATCCCTCAGACCCTTTTAG
TCAGTGTGGAAAATCTCTAGCAGTGGCGCCCGAACAGGGACTTGAAAGCGAAAGGGAAACCAGAGGAGCT
CTCTCGACGCAGGACTCGGCTTGCTGAAGCGCGCACGGCAAGAGGCGAGGGGCGGCGACTGGTGAGTACG
CCAAAAATTTTGACTAGCGGAGGCTAGAAGGAGAGAGATGGGTGCGAGAGCGTCAGTATTAAGCGGGGGA
GAATTAGATCGCGATGGGAAAAAATTCGGTTAAGGCCAGGGGGAAAGAAAAAATATAAATTAAAACATAT
AGTATGGGCAAGCAGGGAGCTAGAACGATTCGCAGTTAATCCTGGCCTGTTAGAAACATCAGAAGGCTGT
AGACAAATACTGGGACAGCTACAACCATCCCTTCAGACAGGATCAGAAGAACTTAGATCATTATATAATA
CAGTAGCAACCCTCTATTGTGTGCATCAAAGGATAGAGATAAAAGACACCAAGGAAGCTTTAGACAAGAT
AGAGGAAGAGCAAAACAAAAGTAAGACCACCGCACAGCAAGCGGCCGCTGATCTTCAGACCTGGAGGAGG
AGATATGAGGGACAATTGGAGAAGTGAATTATATAAATATAAAGTAGTAAAAATTGAACCATTAGGAGTA
GCACCCACCAAGGCAAAGAGAAGAGTGGTGCAGAGAGAAAAAAGAGCAGTGGGAATAGGAGCTTTGTTCC
TTGGGTTCTTGGGAGCAGCAGGAAGCACTATGGGCGCAGCGTCAATGACGCTGACGGTACAGGCCAGACA
ATTATTGTCTGGTATAGTGCAGCAGCAGAACAATTTGCTGAGGGCTATTGAGGCGCAACAGCATCTGTTG
CAACTCACAGTCTGGGGCATCAAGCAGCTCCAGGCAAGAATCCTGGCTGTGGAAAGATACCTAAAGGATC
AACAGCTCCTGGGGATTTGGGGTTGCTCTGGAAAACTCATTTGCACCACTGCTGTGCCTTGGAATGCTAG
TTGGAGTAATAAATCTCTGGAACAGATTTGGAATCACACGACCTGGATGGAGTGGGACAGAGAAATTAAC
AATTACACAAGCTTAATACACTCCTTAATTGAAGAATCGCAAAACCAGCAAGAAAAGAATGAACAAGAAT
TATTGGAATTAGATAAATGGGCAAGTTTGTGGAATTGGTTTAACATAACAAATTGGCTGTGGTATATAAA
ATTATTCATAATGATAGTAGGAGGCTTGGTAGGTTTAAGAATAGTTTTTGCTGTACTTTCTATAGTGAAT
AGAGTTAGGCAGGGATATTCACCATTATCGTTTCAGACCCACCTCCCAACCCCGAGGGGACCCAGAGAGG
GCCTATTTCCCATGATTCCTTCATATTTGCATATACGATACAAGGCTGTTAGAGAGATAATTAGAATTAA
TTTGACTGTAAACACAAAGATATTAGTACAAAATACGTGACGTAGAAAGTAATAATTTCTTGGGTAGTTT
GCAGTTTTAAAATTATGTTTTAAAATGGACTATCATATGCTTACCGTAACTTGAAAGTATTTCGATTTCT
TGGCTTTATATATCTTGTGGAAAGGACGAAACACCGTCTTCCGATCAGAACCAAAGGTTTTAGAGCTAGA
AATAGCAAGTTAAAATAAGGCTAGTCCGTTATCAACTTGAAAAAGTGGCACCGAGTCGGTGCTTTTTTAA
GCTTGGCGTAACTAGATCTTGAGACAAATGGCAGTATTCATCCACAATTTTAAAAGAAAAGGGGGGATTG
GGGGGTACAGTGCAGGGGAAAGAATAGTAGACATAATAGCAACAGACATACAAACTAAAGAATTACAAAA
ACAAATTACAAAAATTCAAAATTTTCGGGTTTATTACAGGGACAGCAGAGATCCACTTTGGCGCCGGCTC
GAGGGGG
