>Addgene plasmid #78019 | PXK gRNA (BRDN0001487114) | depositor partial sequence | sequence record 145478 | Target Sequence
TCTTCCGATCAGAACCAAAG
