>Addgene plasmid #78019 | PXK gRNA (BRDN0001487114) | addgene partial sequence | sequence record 188843 | hU6-F
TGACGCTAGAAAGTAATAATTTCTTGGGTAGTTTGCAGTTTTAAAATTATGTTTTAAAATGGACTATCAT
ATGCTTACCGTAACTTGAAAGTATTTCGATTTCTTGGCTTTATATATCTTGTGGAAAGGACGAAACACCG
TCTTCCGATCAGAACCAAAGGTTTTAGAGCTAGAAATAGCAAGTTAAAATAAGGCTAGTCCGTTATCAAC
TTGAAAAAGTGGCACCGAGTCGGTGCTTTTTTAAGCTTGGCGTAACTAGATCTTGAGACAAATGGCAGTA
TTCATCCACAATTTTAAAAGAAAAGGGGGGATTGGGGGGTACAGTGCAGGGGAAAGAATAGTAGACATAA
TAGCAACAGACATACAAACTAAAGAATTACAAAAACAAATTACAAAAATTCAAAATTTTCGGGTTTATTA
CAGGGACAGCAGAGATCCACTTTGGCGCCGGCTCGAGGGGGCCCGGGTGCAAAGATGGATAAAGTTTTAA
ACAGAGAGGAATCTTTGCAGCTAATGGACCTTCTAGGTCTTGAAAGGAGTGGGAATTGGCTCCGGTGCCC
GTCAGTGGGC
